Addgene plasmid #216213: 2C-EGFP-t2a-mCD4
Purpose: Expresses GFP and mCD4 transmembrane domain under control of the 2C-specific MERVL promoter
Depositing lab: Michelle Percharde. Depositing organization: MRC Laboratory of Medical Sciences. Publication: Nucleolar-based Dux repression is essential for embryonic two-cell stage exit. Xie SQ, Leeke BJ, Whilding C, Wagner RT, Garcia-Llagostera F, Low Y, Chammas P, Cheung NT, Dormann D, McManus MT, Percharde M. Genes Dev. 2022 Mar 1;36(5-6):331-347. doi: 10.1101/gad.349172.121. Epub 2022 Mar 10. PubMed 35273077.
Backbone
  Vector backbone: pEGFP-N2
  Vector type: Mammalian Expression
  Selectable markers: Neomycin (select with G418)
Growth in bacteria
  Bacterial resistance: Kanamycin, 50 μg/mL
  Growth temperature: 37°C
  Growth strain: DH5alpha
  Copy number: Unknown
Gene/Insert
  Gene/Insert name: CD4
  Species: M. musculus (mouse)
  Insert size (bp): 2061
  Mutation: CD4 transmembrane domain only
  Entrez Gene: Cd4 (a.k.a. L3T4, Ly-4)
  Promoter: MERVL
  Tag / fusion protein: GFP-T2A (N terminal on backbone)
  Cloning method: Ligation Independent Cloning
  Sequencing primers: 5′ caaagaccccaacgagaagc; 3′ agatacattgatgagtttggacaaacc
Terms and licenses: Academic/Nonprofit Terms; Industry Terms: Not Available to Industry
How to cite: 2C-EGFP-t2a-mCD4 was a gift from Michelle Percharde (Addgene plasmid # 216213 ; http://n2t.net/addgene:216213 ; RRID:Addgene_216213)
