[The description below was written by a language model from this plasmid's Addgene catalogue record and pLannotate feature annotations shown in this document.]
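Description:
2C-EGFP-t2a-mCD4 is a mammalian expression reporter plasmid built on the pEGFP-N2 backbone (the sequenced record is about 6.2 kb). It is propagated in E. coli through a high-copy ColE1/pUC-type origin and also carries an f1 phage origin. A single Tn5 NeoR/KanR cassette serves both hosts: a bacterial bla-type promoter drives kanamycin resistance in bacteria, while the adjacent SV40 enhancer/early promoter, together with an HSV TK polyadenylation signal, allows G418 selection of stably transfected mammalian cells.

The payload is a bicistronic reporter in which EGFP is followed by a T2A self-cleaving peptide and a mouse Cd4 coding segment, terminated by the SV40 poly(A) signal. According to the catalogue, expression is controlled by the MERVL promoter, a retroelement-derived sequence specifically active in the two-cell (2C) embryonic state. The automated annotation does not label this promoter or the T2A, but unannotated intervals upstream of EGFP and between EGFP and Cd4 are positioned where these elements would be expected. The catalogue describes the Cd4 insert as the transmembrane domain only, whereas the annotated Cd4 match spans roughly 1.3 kb, more than a transmembrane segment alone would need. The exact extent of the truncation is therefore not resolved by the record. The short bGH poly(A), large T antigen and ble fragments are probably backbone remnants or incidental matches.

Cells that activate MERVL should both fluoresce green and display CD4 at the surface. This would allow 2C-like cells to be identified by imaging or flow cytometry, and potentially enriched by antibody-based capture, in studies of the two-cell-like state and exit from it.
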