Features (pLannotate 1.2.2; 13 found; start..end, strand, type, name):
     22..38      -  polyA_signal   bGH poly(A) signal (fragment): bovine growth hormone polyadenylation signal
    260..848     +  rep_origin     ori: high-copy-number ColE1/pMB1/pBR322/pUC origin of replication
   1763..1784    +  misc_feature   MCS (fragment): multiple cloning site
   1797..2513    +  CDS            EGFP: EGFP is a basic (constitutively fluorescent) green fluorescent protein published in 1996, derived from Aequorea victoria. It is reported to be a rapidly-maturing weak dimer with moderate acid sensitivity.
   2574..3872    +  CDS            Cd4 (fragment): CD4_MOUSE - Experimental evidence at protein level: Swiss-Prot protein existence level 1. Integral membrane glycoprotein that plays an essential role in the immune response and serves multiple functions in responses against both external and internal offenses. In T-cells, functions primarily as a coreceptor for MHC class II molecule:peptide complex. The antigens presented by class II peptides are derived from extracellular proteins while class I peptides are derived from cytosolic proteins. Interacts simultaneously with the T-cell receptor (TCR) and the MHC class II presented by antigen presen
   3884..3967    +  CDS            large T antigen (fragment): large T antigen from SV40 (simian virus 40)
   3990..4111    +  polyA_signal   SV40 poly(A) signal: SV40 polyadenylation signal
   4145..4573    -  rep_origin     f1 ori (sequence partly withheld): f1 bacteriophage origin of replication; arrow indicates direction of (+) strand synthesis
   4600..4704    +  promoter       AmpR promoter: bla
   4706..5063    +  promoter       SV40 promoter: SV40 enhancer and early promoter
   5098..5892    +  CDS            NeoR/KanR: aminoglycoside phosphotransferase from Tn5; aph(3')-II (or nptII); confers resistance to neomycin, kanamycin, and G418 (Geneticin®)
   5913..6065    +  CDS            ble (fragment): BLE_KLEPN - Experimental evidence at protein level: Swiss-Prot protein existence level 1. Binding protein with a strong affinity to the bleomycin family of antibiotics. Binds to CL990; an antimitotic-antibiotic compound. From Klebsiella pneumoniae.
   6124..6171    +  polyA_signal   HSV TK poly(A) signal: herpes simplex virus thymidine kinase polyadenylation signal (Cole and Stacy, 1985)
>Addgene plasmid #216213 | 2C-EGFP-t2a-mCD4 | addgene full sequence | sequence record 432464 | Addgene NGS Result
ACGCCCGCGTTTCTTCCTTTTCCCCACCCCACCCCCCAAGTTCGGGTGAAGGCCCAGGGCTCGCAGCCAA
CGTCGGGGCGGCAGGCCCTGCCATAGCCTCAGGTTACTCATATATACTTTAGATTGATTTAAAACTTCAT
TTTTAATTTAAAAGGATCTAGGTGAAGATCCTTTTTGATAATCTCATGACCAAAATCCCTTAACGTGAGT
TTTCGTTCCACTGAGCGTCAGACCCCGTAGAAAAGATCAAAGGATCTTCTTGAGATCCTTTTTTTCTGCG
CGTAATCTGCTGCTTGCAAACAAAAAAACCACCGCTACCAGCGGTGGTTTGTTTGCCGGATCAAGAGCTA
CCAACTCTTTTTCCGAAGGTAACTGGCTTCAGCAGAGCGCAGATACCAAATACTGTTCTTCTAGTGTAGC
CGTAGTTAGGCCACCACTTCAAGAACTCTGTAGCACCGCCTACATACCTCGCTCTGCTAATCCTGTTACC
AGTGGCTGCTGCCAGTGGCGATAAGTCGTGTCTTACCGGGTTGGACTCAAGACGATAGTTACCGGATAAG
GCGCAGCGGTCGGGCTGAACGGGGGGTTCGTGCACACAGCCCAGCTTGGAGCGAACGACCTACACCGAAC
TGAGATACCTACAGCGTGAGCTATGAGAAAGCGCCACGCTTCCCGAAGGGAGAAAGGCGGACAGGTATCC
GGTAAGCGGCAGGGTCGGAACAGGAGAGCGCACGAGGGAGCTTCCAGGGGGAAACGCCTGGTATCTTTAT
AGTCCTGTCGGGTTTCGCCACCTCTGACTTGAGCGTCGATTTTTGTGATGCTCGTCAGGGGGGCGGAGCC
TATGGAAAAACGCCAGCAACGCGGCCTTTTTACGGTTCCTGGCCTTTTGCTGGCCTTTTGCTCACATGTT
CTTTCCTGCGTTATCCCCTGATTCTGTGGATAACCGTATTACCGCCATGCATTAGTTATTATGGTCGACC
TGCAGGCGGCCGCGAATTCACTAGTGATTGCGGCCGCTGTAGTGGTTATTCCTGGTTGTCAACTTGACAA
TATTTGGAATGAACTACAATTCGGAATTGGAAGGCTCACCAGTGACCCTTATCTGGAGGCTTGGAGATCC
TTATCTGGATCTTGGTTTGAAGATCTTGAGCCATAGTGGCTATGGATTCCAGAAGATTGAATCTCCGAGT
TAAGGAACACACCTTTAATCTGGGCTATGCCTTTCATCTGGGATTAAAGGTGTGGTGGAACACACCTTTA
ATCTGGGCTACACCTTTTGCTGGAGACAATATAAGGACATTGGAAGAAGGGAGTCTAGCTCTTGCTCCTG
CTCCTTCGCCTGCTTGCTGCGTGAGACTGAGTAACTACTAGATCCTTGGACTTCCATTCACAGCTGTGAC
TGAACGATTGTTGGGAATTGAGCTGCCGACTGTAAGTCATCAATAAATTCCTTTATTATCTAGAGACTAT
TCATAAGTTCTGTGACTCTAGAGAACCCTGACTAATACAGAAGTTGGTACCAGGAGTGGTTCTAGAGTAA
CAGAAGTACAAGGATGAATCTTTTAAAATACTGGAATTGGCTTGTTGATCCACCAGCACTTTCAACTATT
GAAACCTCTCCAGATTCTCTCCCTCCTGGGAGCTCAGAGAATTTTGAAGACCCATGGTTGAAACTCTATT
CTGAACTTAAAGAAGCTAATGACCTTGATTTTCTTAATGAATTAGGTGATTCAGTGCACAAAGCTTGTCG
ACAATCGAATTCCCGCGGGCCCGGGATCCACCGGCCGGTCGCCACCATGGTGAGCAAGGGCGAGGAGCTG
TTCACCGGGGTGGTGCCCATCCTGGTCGAGCTGGACGGCGACGTAAACGGCCACAAGTTCAGCGTGTCCG
GCGAGGGCGAGGGCGATGCCACCTACGGCAAGCTGACCCTGAAGTTCATCTGCACCACCGGCAAGCTGCC
CGTGCCCTGGCCCACCCTCGTGACCACCCTGACCTACGGCGTGCAGTGCTTCAGCCGCTACCCCGACCAC
ATGAAGCAGCACGACTTCTTCAAGTCCGCCATGCCCGAAGGCTACGTCCAGGAGCGCACCATCTTCTTCA
AGGACGACGGCAACTACAAGACCCGCGCCGAGGTGAAGTTCGAGGGCGACACCCTGGTGAACCGCATCGA
GCTGAAGGGCATCGACTTCAAGGAGGACGGCAACATCCTGGGGCACAAGCTGGAGTACAACTACAACAGC
CACAACGTCTATATCATGGCCGACAAGCAGAAGAACGGCATCAAGGTGAACTTCAAGATCCGCCACAACA
TCGAGGACGGCAGCGTGCAGCTCGCCGACCACTACCAGCAGAACACCCCCATCGGCGACGGCCCCGTGCT
GCTGCCCGACAACCACTACCTGAGCACCCAGTCCGCCCTGAGCAAAGACCCCAACGAGAAGCGCGATCAC
ATGGTCCTGCTGGAGTTCGTGACCGCCGCCGGGATCACTCTCGGCATGGACGAGCTGTACAAGGAGGGCA
GAGGAAGTCTGCTAACATGCGGTGACGTCGAGGAGAATCCTGGCCCACCGGACATGTGCCGAGCCATCTC
TCTTAGGCGCTTGCTGCTGCTGCTGCTGCAGCTGTCACAACTCCTAGCTGTCACTCAAGGGAAGACGCTG
GTGCTGGGGAAGGAAGGGGAATCAGCAGAACTGCCCTGCGAGAGTTCCCAGAAGAAGATCACAGTCTTCA
CCTGGAAGTTCTCTGACCAGAGGAAGATTCTGGGGCAGCATGGCAAAGGTGTATTAATTAGAGGAGGTTC
GCCTTCGCAGTTTGATCGTTTTGATTCCAAAAAAGGGGCATGGGAGAAAGGATCGTTTCCTCTCATCATC
AATAAACTTAAGATGGAAGACTCTCAGACTTATATCTGTGAGCTGGAGAACAGGAAAGAGGAGGTGGAGT
TGTGGGTGTTCAAAGTGACCTTCAGTCCGGGTACCAGCCTGTTGCAAGGGCAGAGCCTGACCCTGACCTT
GGATAGCAACTCTAAGGTCTCTAACCCCTTGACAGAGTGCAAACACAAAAAGGGTAAAGTTGTCAGTGGT
TCCAAAGTTCTCTCCATGTCCAACCTAAGGGTTCAGGACAGCGACTTCTGGAACTGCACCGTGACCCTGG
ACCAGAAAAAGAACTGGTTCGGCATGACACTCTCAGTGCTGGGTTTTCAGAGCACAGCTATCACGGCCTA
TAAGAGTGAGGGAGAGTCAGCGGAGTTCTCCTTCCCACTCAACTTTGCAGAGGAAAACGGGTGGGGAGAG
CTGATGTGGAAGGCAGAGAAGGATTCTTTCTTCCAGCCCTGGATCTCCTTCTCCATAAAGAACAAAGAGG
TGTCCGTACAAAAGTCCACCAAAGACCTCAAGCTCCAGCTGAAGGAAACGCTCCCACTCACCCTCAAGAT
ACCCCAGGTCTCGCTTCAGTTTGCTGGTTCTGGCAACCTGACTCTGACTCTGGACAAAGGGACACTGCAT
CAGGAAGTGAACCTGGTGGTGATGAAAGTGGCTCAGCTCAACAATACTTTGACCTGTGAGGTGATGGGAC
CTACCTCTCCCAAGATGAGACTGACCCTGAAGCAGGAGAACCAGGAGGCCAGGGTCTCTGAGGAGCAGAA
AGTAGTTCAAGTGGTGGCCCCTGAGACAGGGCTGTGGCAGTGTCTACTGAGTGAAGGTGATAAGGTCAAG
ATGGACTCCAGGATCCAGGTTTTATCCAGAGGGGTGAACCAGACAGTGTTCCTGGCTTGCGTGCTGGGTG
GCTCCTTCGGCTTTCTGGGTTTCCTTGGGCTCTGCATCCTCTGCTGTGTCAGGTGCCGGCACCAACAGCG
CCAGTGAGTACAAGTAAAGCGGCCGCGACTCTAGATCATAATCAGCCATACCACATTTGTAGAGGTTTTA
CTTGCTTTAAAAAACCTCCCACACCTCCCCCTGAACCTGAAACATAAAATGAATGCAATTGTTGTTGTTA
ACTTGTTTATTGCAGCTTATAATGGTTACAAATAAAGCAATAGCATCACAAATTTCACAAATAAAGCATT
TTTTTCACTGCATTCTAGTTGTGGTTTGTCCAAACTCATCAATGTATCTTAAGGCGTAAATTGTAAGCGT
TAATATTTTGTTAAAATTCGCGTTAAATTTTTGTTAAATCAGCTCATTTTTTAACCAATAGGCCGAAATC
GGCAAAATCCCTTATAAATCAAAAGAATAGACCGAGATAGGGT
[37 nt withheld, positions 4244-4280]
AAAGAACGTGGACTCCAACGTCAAAGG
[49 nt withheld, positions 4308-4356]
T
[91 nt withheld, positions 4358-4448]
G
[124 nt withheld, positions 4450-4573]
CAGGTGGCACTTTTCGGGGAAATGTGCGCGGAACCCCTATTTGTTTATTTTTCTAAATACATTCAAATAT
GTATCCGCTCATGAGACAATAACCCTGATAAATGCTTCAATAATATTGAAAAAGGAAGAGTCCTGAGGCG
GAAAGAACCAGCTGTGGAATGTGTGTCAGTTAGGGTGTGGAAAGTCCCCAGGCTCCCCAGCAGGCAGAAG
TATGCAAAGCATGCATCTCAATTAGTCAGCAACCAGGTGTGGAAAGTCCCCAGGCTCCCCAGCAGGCAGA
AGTATGCAAAGCATGCATCTCAATTAGTCAGCAACCATAGTCCCGCCCCTAACTCCGCCCATCCCGCCCC
TAACTCCGCCCAGTTCCGCCCATTCTCCGCCCCATGGCTGACTAATTTTTTTTATTTATGCAGAGGCCGA
GGCCGCCTCGGCCTCTGAGCTATTCCAGAAGTAGTGAGGAGGCTTTTTTGGAGGCCTAGGCTTTTGCAAA
GATCGATCAAGAGACAGGATGAGGATCGTTTCGCATGATTGAACAAGATGGATTGCACGCAGGTTCTCCG
GCCGCTTGGGTGGAGAGGCTATTCGGCTATGACTGGGCACAACAGACAATCGGCTGCTCTGATGCCGCCG
TGTTCCGGCTGTCAGCGCAGGGGCGCCCGGTTCTTTTTGTCAAGACCGACCTGTCCGGTGCCCTGAATGA
ACTGCAAGACGAGGCAGCGCGGCTATCGTGGCTGGCCACGACGGGCGTTCCTTGCGCAGCTGTGCTCGAC
GTTGTCACTGAAGCGGGAAGGGACTGGCTGCTATTGGGCGAAGTGCCGGGGCAGGATCTCCTGTCATCTC
ACCTTGCTCCTGCCGAGAAAGTATCCATCATGGCTGATGCAATGCGGCGGCTGCATACGCTTGATCCGGC
TACCTGCCCATTCGACCACCAAGCGAAACATCGCATCGAGCGAGCACGTACTCGGATGGAAGCCGGTCTT
GTCGATCAGGATGATCTGGACGAAGAGCATCAGGGGCTCGCGCCAGCCGAACTGTTCGCCAGGCTCAAGG
CGAGCATGCCCGACGGCGAGGATCTCGTCGTGACCCATGGCGATGCCTGCTTGCCGAATATCATGGTGGA
AAATGGCCGCTTTTCTGGATTCATCGACTGTGGCCGGCTGGGTGTGGCGGACCGCTATCAGGACATAGCG
TTGGCTACCCGTGATATTGCTGAAGAGCTTGGCGGCGAATGGGCTGACCGCTTCCTCGTGCTTTACGGTA
TCGCCGCTCCCGATTCGCAGCGCATCGCCTTCTATCGCCTTCTTGACGAGTTCTTCTGAGCGGGACTCTG
GGGTTCGAAATGACCGACCAAGCGACGCCCAACCTGCCATCACGAGATTTCGATTCCACCGCCGCCTTCT
ATGAAAGGTTGGGCTTCGGAATCGTTTTCCGGGACGCCGGCTGGATGATCCTCCAGCGCGGGGATCTCAT
GCTGGAGTTCTTCGCCCACCCTAGGGGGAGGCTAACTGAAACACGGAAGGAGACAATACCGGAAGGAACC
CGCGCTATGACGGCAATAAAAAGACAGAATAAAACGCACGGTGTTGGGTCGTTTGTTCATAAACGCGGGG
TTCGGTCCCAGGGCTGGCACTCTGTCGATACCCCACCGAGACCCCATTGGGGCCAAT
